Addgene plasmid #46358: pTK96_mCherry-MRLC2
Depositing lab: Iain Cheeseman. Depositing organization: Whitehead Institute for Biomedical Research. Publication: Cortical dynein and asymmetric membrane elongation coordinately position the spindle in anaphase. Kiyomitsu T, Cheeseman IM. Cell. 2013 Jul 18;154(2):391-402. doi: 10.1016/j.cell.2013.06.010. PubMed 23870127.
Backbone
  Vector backbone: pBABE
  Backbone size w/o insert (bp): 6000
  Total vector size (bp): 6700
  Vector type: Mammalian Expression, Retroviral
  Selectable markers: Puromycin
Growth in bacteria
  Bacterial resistance: Ampicillin, 100 μg/mL
  Growth temperature: 37°C
  Growth strain: DH5alpha
  Copy number: Unknown
Gene/Insert
  Gene/Insert name: MRLC2
  Species: H. sapiens (human)
  Entrez Gene: MYL12B (a.k.a. MLC-B, MRLC2)
  Promoter: pBABE
  Tag / fusion protein: mCherry (N terminal on backbone)
  Cloning method: Restriction Enzyme; 5′ cloning site XhoI (not destroyed); 3′ cloning site EcoRI (not destroyed)
  Sequencing primers: 5′ GGCATGGACGAGCTGTACAAG; 3′ GCATTCATTTTATGTTTCAGG
Terms and licenses: Academic/Nonprofit Terms; Industry Terms: Not Available to Industry
How to cite: pTK96_mCherry-MRLC2 was a gift from Iain Cheeseman (Addgene plasmid # 46358 ; http://n2t.net/addgene:46358 ; RRID:Addgene_46358)
