[The description below was written by a language model from this plasmid's Addgene catalogue record and pLannotate feature annotations shown in this document.]
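Description:
pTK96_mCherry-MRLC2 is a pBABE-based Moloney murine leukemia virus retroviral vector (about 6.7 kb) for stable expression in mammalian cells of human myosin regulatory light chain MRLC2 (MYL12B) fused at its N terminus to the red fluorescent protein mCherry. In bacteria it is maintained through a high-copy ColE1/pUC-type origin and an ampicillin resistance gene driven by its own bla promoter. Both lie outside the retroviral unit.

The transferable region is bounded by MoMLV long terminal repeats. It contains a Ψ packaging signal and a truncated gag segment lacking its start codon, which together allow the genomic RNA to be encapsidated when the plasmid is introduced into a packaging cell line that supplies the viral proteins in trans. The record lists the promoter only as "pBABE". No internal promoter is annotated upstream of the fusion, which is consistent with transcription from the 5′ LTR. The mCherry coding sequence belongs to the backbone. It is followed by a short linker region annotated with polylinker remnants, a fragment resembling a TEV-site tag, and an S-tag, and then by the MYL12B open reading frame cloned between XhoI and EcoRI sites. Downstream, an SV40 enhancer/early promoter drives puromycin N-acetyltransferase, so transduced cells can be selected with puromycin.

MYL12B is the regulatory light chain of non-muscle myosin II, whose phosphorylation controls contractility and which is implicated in cytokinesis. The fusion therefore serves as a live-cell fluorescent marker of myosin II localization. The associated publication concerns spindle positioning and asymmetric membrane elongation during anaphase, which suggests it was used to image cortical myosin in dividing human cells.
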