Features (pLannotate 1.2.2; 18 found; start..end, strand, type, name):
      7..476     +  LTR            LTR: long terminal repeat from Moloney murine leukemia virus
    600..874     +  misc_feature   MESV Ψ (fragment): packaging signal of murine embryonic stem cell virus
    933..1349    +  CDS            gag (truncated): truncated Moloney murine leukemia virus (MMLV) gag gene lacking the start codon
   1390..2097    +  CDS            mCherry: mCherry is a basic (constitutively fluorescent) red fluorescent protein published in 2004, derived from Discosoma sp.. It is reported to be a very rapidly-maturing monomer with low acid sensitivity.
   2124..2142    +  misc_feature   MCS (fragment): pBluescript multiple cloning site
   2143..2162    +  CDS            capTEV™ (fragment): composite tag for in vivo biotinylation, TEV protease cleavage, and 6xHis tagging
   2176..2220    +  CDS            S-Tag: affinity and epitope tag derived from pancreatic ribonuclease A
   2245..2760    +  CDS            MYL12B: ML12B_HUMAN - Also known as MRLC2, MYLC2B. Experimental evidence at protein level: Swiss-Prot protein existence level 1. Myosin regulatory subunit that plays an important role in regulation of both smooth muscle and nonmuscle cell contractile activity via its phosphorylation. Phosphorylation triggers actin polymerization in vascular smooth muscle. Implicated in cytokinesis, receptor capping, and cell locomotion. From Homo sapiens (Human).
   2764..2800    +  misc_feature   MCS (fragment): multiple cloning site
   2817..2901    +  CDS            large T antigen (fragment): large T antigen from SV40 (simian virus 40)
   2944..3273    +  promoter       SV40 promoter: SV40 enhancer and early promoter
   3283..3882    +  CDS            PuroR: puromycin N-acetyltransferase; pac from Streptomyces; confers resistance to puromycin
   3981..4574    +  LTR            LTR: long terminal repeat from Moloney murine leukemia virus
   4583..4629    +  LTR            5' LTR (truncated) (fragment): truncated long terminal repeat from Moloney murine sarcoma virus
   4712..4760    -  CDS            lacI (fragment): lac repressor; lacI; The lac repressor binds to the lac operator to inhibit transcription in E. coli. This inhibition can be relieved by adding lactose or isopropyl-β-D-thiogalactopyranoside (IPTG).
   4946..5534    -  rep_origin     ori: high-copy-number ColE1/pMB1/pBR322/pUC origin of replication
   5712..6572    -  CDS            AmpR: β-lactamase; bla; confers resistance to ampicillin, carbenicillin, and related antibiotics
   6573..6677    -  promoter       AmpR promoter: bla
>Addgene plasmid #46358 | pTK96_mCherry-MRLC2 | depositor full sequence | sequence record 65990 | pTK96_mCherry-MRLC2 sequence 6700 bps
TGCAGCCTGAATATGGGCCAAACAGGATATCTGTGGTAAGCAGTTCCTGCCCCGGCTCAGGGCCAAGAAC
AGATGGAACAGCTGAATATGGGCCAAACAGGATATCTGTGGTAAGCAGTTCCTGCCCCGGCTCAGGGCCA
AGAACAGATGGTCCCCAGATGCGGTCCAGCCCTCAGCAGTTTCTAGAGAACCATCAGATGTTTCCAGGGT
GCCCCAAGGACCTGAAATGACCCTGTGCCTTATTTGAACTAACCAATCAGTTCGCTTCTCGCTTCTGTTC
GCGCGCTTCTGCTCCCCGAGCTCAATAAAAGAGCCCACAACCCCTCACTCGGGGCGCCAGTCCTCCGATT
GACTGAGTCGCCCGGGTACCCGTGTATCCAATAAACCCTCTTGCAGTTGCATCCGACTTGTGGTCTCGCT
GTTCCTTGGGAGGGTCTCCTCTGAGTGATTGACTACCCGTCAGCGGGGGTCTTTCATTTGGGGGCTCGTC
CGGGATCGGGAGACCCCTGCCCAGGGACCACCGACCCACCACCGGGAGGTAAGCTGGCCAGCAACTTATC
TGTGTCTGTCCGATTGTCTAGTGTCTATGACTGATTTTATGCGCCTGCGTCGGTACTAGTTAGCTAACTA
GCTCTGTATCTGGCGGACCCGTGGTGGAACTGACGAGTTCTGAACACCCGGCCGCAACCCTGGGAGACGT
CCCAGGGACTTTGGGGGCCGTTTTTGTGGCCCGACCTGAGGAAGGGAGTCGATGTGGAATCCGACCCCGT
CAGGATATGTGGTTCTGGTAGGAGACGAGAACCTAAAACAGTTCCCGCCTCCGTCTGAATTTTTGCTTTC
GGTTTGGAACCGAAGCCGCGCGTCTTGTCTGCTGCAGCATCGTTCTGTGTTGTCTCTGTCTGACTGTGTT
TCTGTATTTGTCTGAAAATTAGGGCCAGACTGTTACCACTCCCTTAAGTTTGACCTTAGATCACTGGAAA
GATGTCGAGCGGCTCGCTCACAACCAGTCGGTAGATGTCAAGAAGAGACGTTGGGTTACCTTCTGCTCTG
CAGAATGGCCAACCTTTAACGTCGGATGGCCGCGAGACGGCACCTTTAACCGAGACCTCATCACCCAGGT
TAAGATCAAGGTCTTTTCACCTGGCCCGCATGGACACCCAGACCAGGTCCCCTACATCGTGACCTGGGAA
GCCTTGGCTTTTGACCCCCCTCCCTGGGTCAAGCCCTTTGTACACCCTAAGCCTCCGCCTCCTCTTCTTC
CATCCGCGCCGTCTCTCCCCCTTGAACCTCCTCTTTCGACCCCGCCTCAATCCTCCCTTTATCCAGCCCT
CACTCCTTCTCTAGGCGCCGGCCGGATCCCAGTGTGGTGGTACGCTACCGGTCGCCACCATGGTGAGCAA
GGGCGAGGAGGATAACATGGCCATCATCAAGGAGTTCATGCGCTTCAAGGTGCACATGGAGGGCTCCGTG
AACGGCCACGAGTTCGAGATCGAGGGCGAGGGCGAGGGCCGCCCCTACGAGGGCACCCAGACCGCCAAGC
TGAAGGTGACCAAGGGTGGCCCCCTGCCCTTCGCCTGGGACATCCTGTCCCCTCAGTTCATGTACGGCTC
CAAGGCCTACGTGAAGCACCCCGCCGACATCCCCGACTACTTGAAGCTGTCCTTCCCCGAGGGCTTCAAG
TGGGAGCGCGTGATGAACTTCGAGGACGGCGGCGTGGTGACCGTGACCCAGGACTCCTCCCTGCAGGACG
GCGAGTTCATCTACAAGGTGAAGCTGCGCGGCACCAACTTCCCCTCCGACGGCCCCGTAATGCAGAAGAA
GACCATGGGCTGGGAGGCCTCCTCCGAGCGGATGTACCCCGAGGACGGCGCCCTGAAGGGCGAGATCAAG
CAGAGGCTGAAGCTGAAGGACGGCGGCCACTACGACGCTGAGGTCAAGACCACCTACAAGGCCAAGAAGC
CCGTGCAGCTGCCCGGCGCCTACAACGTCAACATCAAGTTGGACATCACCTCCCACAACGAGGACTACAC
CATCGTGGAACAGTACGAACGCGCCGAGGGCCGCCACTCCACCGGCGGCATGGACGAGCTGTACAAGTCC
GGAGGGGATCGGTGGAGCTCCACCGGTGGCGGCCGCTCTAGAGAGAATCTTTATTTTCAGGGCGCCGCCA
AATTCAAAGAAACCGCTGCTGCTAAATTCGAACGCCAGCACATGGACAGCGGAGGTGGAGGTACTAGTCT
CGAGATGTCGAGCAAAAAGGCAAAGACCAAGACCACCAAGAAGCGCCCTCAGCGTGCAACATCCAATGTG
TTTGCCATGTTTGACCAGTCACAGATTCAGGAGTTCAAAGAGGCCTTCAACATGATTGATCAGAACAGAG
ATGGCTTCATCGACAAGGAAGATTTGCATGATATGCTTGCTTCTCTAGGGAAGAATCCCACTGATGCATA
CCTTGATGCCATGATGAATGAGGCCCCAGGGCCCATCAATTTCACCATGTTCCTGACCATGTTTGGTGAG
AAGTTAAATGGCACAGATCCTGAAGATGTCATCAGAAACGCCTTTGCTTGCTTTGATGAAGAAGCAACAG
GCACCATTCAGGAAGATTACCTAAGAGAGCTGCTGACAACCATGGGGGATCGGTTTACAGATGAGGAAGT
GGATGAGCTGTACAGAGAAGCACCTATTGACAAAAAGGGGAATTTCAATTACATCGAGTTCACACGCATC
CTGAAACATGGAGCCAAAGACAAAGATGACTGAGAATTCTGCAGTCGACGGTACCGCGGGCCCGGGATCC
ACCGGATCTAGATAACTGATCATAATCAGCCATACCACATTTGTAGAGGTTTTACTTGCTTTAAAAAACC
TCCCACACCTCCCCCTGAACCTGAAACATAAAATGAATGCAATTCGCCAGCACAGTGGTCGACCCTGTGG
AATGTGTGTCAGTTAGGGTGTGGAAAGTCCCCAGGCTCCCCAGCAGGCAGAAGTATGCAAAGCATGCATC
TCAATTAGTCAGCAACCAGGTGTGGAAAGTCCCCAGGCTCCCCAGCAGGCAGAAGTATGCAAAGCATGCA
TCTCAATTAGTCAGCAACCATAGTCCCGCCCCTAACTCCGCCCATCCCGCCCCTAACTCCGCCCAGTTCC
GCCCATTCTCCGCCCCATGGCTGACTAATTTTTTTTATTTATGCAGAGGCCGAGGCCGCCTCGGCCTCTG
AGCTATTCCAGAAGTAGTGAGGAGGCTTTTTTGGAGGCCTAGGCTTTTGCAAAAAGCTTACCATGACCGA
GTACAAGCCCACGGTGCGCCTCGCCACCCGCGACGACGTCCCCAGGGCCGTACGCACCCTCGCCGCCGCG
TTCGCCGACTACCCCGCCACGCGCCACACCGTCGATCCGGACCGCCACATCGAGCGGGTCACCGAGCTGC
AAGAACTCTTCCTCACGCGCGTCGGGCTCGACATCGGCAAGGTGTGGGTCGCGGACGACGGCGCCGCGGT
GGCGGTCTGGACCACGCCGGAGAGCGTCGAAGCGGGGGCGGTGTTCGCCGAGATCGGCCCGCGCATGGCC
GAGTTGAGCGGTTCCCGGCTGGCCGCGCAGCAACAGATGGAAGGCCTCCTGGCGCCGCACCGGCCCAAGG
AGCCCGCGTGGTTCCTGGCCACCGTCGGCGTCTCGCCCGACCACCAGGGCAAGGGTCTGGGCAGCGCCGT
CGTGCTCCCCGGAGTGGAGGCGGCCGAGCGCGCCGGGGTGCCCGCCTTCCTGGAGACCTCCGCGCCCCGC
AACCTCCCCTTCTACGAGCGGCTCGGCTTCACCGTCACCGCCGACGTCGAGTGCCCGAAGGACCGCGCGA
CCTGGTGCATGACCCGCAAGCCCGGTGCCTGACGCCCGCCCCACGACCCGCAGCGCCCGACCGAAAGGAG
CGCACGACCCCATGCATCGATAAAATAAAAGATTTTATTTAGTCTCCAGAAAAAGGGGGGAATGAAAGAC
CCCACCTGTAGGTTTGGCAAGCTAGCTTAAGTAACGCCATTTTGCAAGGCATGGAAAAATACATAACTGA
GAATAGAGAAGTTCAGATCAAGGTCAGGAACAGATGGAACAGCTGAATATGGGCCAAACAGGATATCTGT
GGTAAGCAGTTCCTGCCCCGGCTCAGGGCCAAGAACAGATGGAACAGCTGAATATGGGCCAAACAGGATA
TCTGTGGTAAGCAGTTCCTGCCCCGGCTCAGGGCCAAGAACAGATGGTCCCCAGATGCGGTCCAGCCCTC
AGCAGTTTCTAGAGAACCATCAGATGTTTCCAGGGTGCCCCAAGGACCTGAAATGACCCTGTGCCTTATT
TGAACTAACCAATCAGTTCGCTTCTCGCTTCTGTTCGCGCGCTTCTGCTCCCCGAGCTCAATAAAAGAGC
CCACAACCCCTCACTCGGGGCGCCAGTCCTCCGATTGACTGAGTCGCCCGGGTACCCGTGTATCCAATAA
ACCCTCTTGCAGTTGCATCCGACTTGTGGTCTCGCTGTTCCTTGGGAGGGTCTCCTCTGAGTGATTGACT
ACCCGTCAGCGGGGGTCTTTCATTTCCGACTTGTGGTCTCGCTGCCTTGGGAGGGTCTCCTCTGAGTGAT
TGACTACCCGTCAGCGGGGGTCTTCACATGCAGCATGTATCAAAATTAATTTGGTTTTTTTTCTTAAGTA
TTTACATTAAATGGCCATAGTTGCATTAATGAATCGGCCAACGCGCGGGGAGAGGCGGTTTGCGTATTGG
CGCTCTTCCGCTTCCTCGCTCACTGACTCGCTGCGCTCGGTCGTTCGGCTGCGGCGAGCGGTATCAGCTC
ACTCAAAGGCGGTAATACGGTTATCCACAGAATCAGGGGATAACGCAGGAAAGAACATGTGAGCAAAAGG
CCAGCAAAAGGCCAGGAACCGTAAAAAGGCCGCGTTGCTGGCGTTTTTCCATAGGCTCCGCCCCCCTGAC
GAGCATCACAAAAATCGACGCTCAAGTCAGAGGTGGCGAAACCCGACAGGACTATAAAGATACCAGGCGT
TTCCCCCTGGAAGCTCCCTCGTGCGCTCTCCTGTTCCGACCCTGCCGCTTACCGGATACCTGTCCGCCTT
TCTCCCTTCGGGAAGCGTGGCGCTTTCTCATAGCTCACGCTGTAGGTATCTCAGTTCGGTGTAGGTCGTT
CGCTCCAAGCTGGGCTGTGTGCACGAACCCCCCGTTCAGCCCGACCGCTGCGCCTTATCCGGTAACTATC
GTCTTGAGTCCAACCCGGTAAGACACGACTTATCGCCACTGGCAGCAGCCACTGGTAACAGGATTAGCAG
AGCGAGGTATGTAGGCGGTGCTACAGAGTTCTTGAAGTGGTGGCCTAACTACGGCTACACTAGAAGGACA
GTATTTGGTATCTGCGCTCTGCTGAAGCCAGTTACCTTCGGAAAAAGAGTTGGTAGCTCTTGATCCGGCA
AACAAACCACCGCTGGTAGCGGTGGTTTTTTTGTTTGCAAGCAGCAGATTACGCGCAGAAAAAAAGGATC
TCAAGAAGATCCTTTGATCTTTTCTACGGGGTCTGACGCTCAGTGGAACGAAAACTCACGTTAAGGGATT
TTGGTCATGAGATTATCAAAAAGGATCTTCACCTAGATCCTTTTAAATTAAAAATGAAGTTTGCGGCCGC
AAATCAATCTAAAGTATATATGAGTAAACTTGGTCTGACAGTTACCAATGCTTAATCAGTGAGGCACCTA
TCTCAGCGATCTGTCTATTTCGTTCATCCATAGTTGCCTGACTCCCCGTCGTGTAGATAACTACGATACG
GGAGGGCTTACCATCTGGCCCCAGTGCTGCAATGATACCGCGAGACCCACGCTCACCGGCTCCAGATTTA
TCAGCAATAAACCAGCCAGCCGGAAGGGCCGAGCGCAGAAGTGGTCCTGCAACTTTATCCGCCTCCATCC
AGTCTATTAATTGTTGCCGGGAAGCTAGAGTAAGTAGTTCGCCAGTTAATAGTTTGCGCAACGTTGTTGC
CATTGCTACAGGCATCGTGGTGTCACGCTCGTCGTTTGGTATGGCTTCATTCAGCTCCGGTTCCCAACGA
TCAAGGCGAGTTACATGATCCCCCATGTTGTGCAAAAAAGCGGTTAGCTCCTTCGGTCCTCCGATCGTTG
TCAGAAGTAAGTTGGCCGCAGTGTTATCACTCATGGTTATGGCAGCACTGCATAATTCTCTTACTGTCAT
GCCATCCGTAAGATGCTTTTCTGTGACTGGTGAGTACTCAACCAAGTCATTCTGAGAATAGTGTATGCGG
CGACCGAGTTGCTCTTGCCCGGCGTCAACACGGGATAATACCGCGCCACATAGCAGAACTTTAAAAGTGC
TCATCATTGGAAAACGTTCTTCGGGGCGAAAACTCTCAAGGATCTTACCGCTGTTGAGATCCAGTTCGAT
GTAACCCACTCGTGCACCCAACTGATCTTCAGCATCTTTTACTTTCACCAGCGTTTCTGGGTGAGCAAAA
ACAGGAAGGCAAAATGCCGCAAAAAAGGGAATAAGGGCGACACGGAAATGTTGAATACTCATACTCTTCC
TTTTTCAATATTATTGAAGCATTTATCAGGGTTATTGTCTCATGAGCGGATACATATTTGAATGTATTTA
GAAAAATAAACAAATAGGGGTTCCGCGCACATTTCCCCGAAAAGTGCCAC
