>Addgene plasmid #46358 | pTK96_mCherry-MRLC2 | addgene partial sequence | sequence record 67882 | mCherry-F 5'-ccccgtaatgcagaagaaga-3'
GGATGTACCCCGAGGACGGCGCCCTGAAGGGCGAGATCAAGCAGAGGCTGAAGCTGAAGGACGGCGGCCA
CTACGACGCTGAGGTCAAGACCACCTACAAGGCCAAGAAGCCCGTGCAGCTGCCCGGCGCCTACAACGTC
AACATCAAGTTGGACATCACCTCCCACAACGAGGACTACACCATCGTGGAACAGTACGAACGCGCCGAGG
GCCGCCACTCCACCGGCGGCATGGACGAGCTGTACAAGTCCGGAGGGGATCGGTGGAGCTCCACCGGTGG
CGGCCGCTCTAGAGAGAATCTTTATTTTCAGGGCGCCGCCAAATTCAAAGAAACCGCTGCTGCTAAATTC
GAACGCCAGCACATGGACAGCGGAGGTGGAGGTACTAGTCTCGAGATGTCGAGCAAAAAGGCAAAGACCA
AGACCACCAAGAAGCGCCCTCAGCGTGCAACATCCAATGTGTTTGCCATGTTTGACCAGTCACAGATTCA
GGAGTTCAAAGAGGCCTTCAACATGATTGATCAGAACAGAGATGGCTTCATCGACAAGGAAGATTTGCAT
GATATGCTTGCTTCTCTAGGGAAGAATCCCACTGATGCATACCTTGATGCCATGATGAATGAGGCCCCAG
GGCCCATCAATTTCACCATGTTCCTGACCATGTTTGGTGAGAAGTTAAATGGCACAGATCCTGAAGATGT
CATCAGAAACGCCTTTGCTTGCTTTGATGAAGAAGCAACAGGCACCATTCAGGAAGATTACCTAAGAGAG
CTGCTGACAACCATGGGGGATCGGTTTACAGATGAGGAAGTGGATGAGCTGTACAGAGAAGCACCTATTG
ACAAAAAGGGGAATTTCAATTACATCGAGTTCACACGCATCCT
